Addgene plasmid #84486: mCyRFP1-mMaroon
Purpose: Direct FRET pair Fusion mCyRFP1-mMaroon
Depositing lab: Ryohei Yasuda. Depositing organization: Max Planck Florida Institute. Publication: Simultaneous dual-color fluorescence lifetime imaging with novel red-shifted fluorescent proteins. Laviv T, Kim BB, Chu J, Lam AJ, Lin MZ, Yasuda R. Nat Methods. 2016 Oct 31. doi: 10.1038/nmeth.4046. PubMed 27798609.
Backbone
  Vector backbone: EGFP-C1
  Backbone size w/o insert (bp): 4000
  Total vector size (bp): 5451
  Vector type: Mammalian Expression
Growth in bacteria
  Bacterial resistance: Kanamycin, 50 μg/mL
  Growth temperature: 37°C
  Growth strain: DH5alpha
  Copy number: High Copy
Gene/Insert
  Gene/Insert name: mCyRFP1-mMaroon1
  Species: Synthetic
  Insert size (bp): 1500
  Promoter: CMV
  Cloning method: Gibson Cloning
  Sequencing primers: 5′ GGAGGTCTATATAAGCAGAGC; 3′ CTAGATCCGGTGGATCCCG
Terms and licenses: Academic/Nonprofit Terms; Industry Terms: Not Available to Industry
How to cite: mCyRFP1-mMaroon was a gift from Ryohei Yasuda (Addgene plasmid # 84486 ; http://n2t.net/addgene:84486 ; RRID:Addgene_84486)
