[The description below was written by a language model from this plasmid's Addgene catalogue record, the feature table of its GenBank file and pLannotate feature annotations shown in this document.]
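Description:
mCyRFP1-mMaroon is a mammalian expression plasmid built on the EGFP-C1 backbone, about 5.45 kb in total, that encodes a direct tandem fusion of two synthetic fluorescent proteins derived from Entacmaea quadricolor. The human cytomegalovirus immediate early enhancer and promoter drive a single open reading frame. In this frame mCyRFP1 comes first, followed by a very short linker left over from a multiple cloning site fragment, and then the far-red monomer mMaroon1. The SV40 polyadenylation signal terminates transcription downstream of a residual polylinker. The insert, roughly 1.5 kb, was assembled by Gibson cloning and takes the place normally occupied by EGFP in this vector family.

The plasmid is propagated in E. coli through a high-copy ColE1/pUC-type origin and is selected with kanamycin. The Tn5 NeoR/KanR aminoglycoside phosphotransferase gene sits behind both a bacterial (bla) promoter and the SV40 enhancer/early promoter and ends in the HSV TK poly(A) signal. The same marker can therefore confer G418 resistance in transfected mammalian cells. An f1 origin is also present. The small fragments annotated as large T antigen, ble and bGH poly(A) appear to be backbone remnants rather than functional parts.

The stated purpose is a direct FRET-pair fusion. Holding the mCyRFP1 donor and the mMaroon1 acceptor in close, fixed proximity gives a constitutively high-FRET construct, the kind typically used as a positive control or reference for characterising this red-shifted pair in fluorescence lifetime imaging. The associated GenBank record covers only an 835 bp unannotated portion of the plasmid, so the features described here come from the annotation of the full depositor sequence.
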