Features (pLannotate 1.2.2; 16 found; start..end, strand, type, name):
     61..364     +  enhancer       CMV enhancer: human cytomegalovirus immediate early enhancer
    365..568     +  promoter       CMV promoter: human cytomegalovirus (CMV) immediate early promoter
    613..1314    +  CDS            mCyRFP1: mCyRFP1 is a basic (constitutively fluorescent) yellow fluorescent protein published in 2016, derived from Entacmaea quadricolor. It has moderate acid sensitivity.
   1315..1335    +  misc_feature   MCS (fragment): multiple cloning site
   1336..2067    +  CDS            mMaroon1: mMaroon1 is a basic (constitutively fluorescent) far red fluorescent protein published in 2016, derived from Entacmaea quadricolor. It is reported to be a rapidly-maturing monomer with high acid sensitivity.
   2071..2115    +  misc_feature   MCS (fragment): multiple cloning site
   2132..2216    +  CDS            large T antigen (fragment): large T antigen from SV40 (simian virus 40)
   2239..2360    +  polyA_signal   SV40 poly(A) signal: SV40 polyadenylation signal
   2394..2822    -  rep_origin     f1 ori (sequence partly withheld): f1 bacteriophage origin of replication; arrow indicates direction of (+) strand synthesis
   2849..2953    +  promoter       AmpR promoter: bla
   2955..3312    +  promoter       SV40 promoter: SV40 enhancer and early promoter
   3347..4141    +  CDS            NeoR/KanR: aminoglycoside phosphotransferase from Tn5; aph(3')-II (or nptII); confers resistance to neomycin, kanamycin, and G418 (Geneticin®)
   4162..4314    +  CDS            ble (fragment): BLE_KLEPN - Experimental evidence at protein level: Swiss-Prot protein existence level 1. Binding protein with a strong affinity to the bleomycin family of antibiotics. Binds to CL990; an antimitotic-antibiotic compound. From Klebsiella pneumoniae.
   4373..4420    +  polyA_signal   HSV TK poly(A) signal: herpes simplex virus thymidine kinase polyadenylation signal (Cole and Stacy, 1985)
   4511..4527    -  polyA_signal   bGH poly(A) signal (fragment): bovine growth hormone polyadenylation signal
   4749..5337    +  rep_origin     ori: high-copy-number ColE1/pMB1/pBR322/pUC origin of replication
>Addgene plasmid #84486 | mCyRFP1-mMaroon | depositor full sequence | sequence record 161455 | mCyRFP1-mMaroon sequence 5451 bps
TAGTTATTAATAGTAATCAATTACGGGGTCATTAGTTCATAGCCCATATATGGAGTTCCGCGTTACATAA
CTTACGGTAAATGGCCCGCCTGGCTGACCGCCCAACGACCCCCGCCCATTGACGTCAATAATGACGTATG
TTCCCATAGTAACGCCAATAGGGACTTTCCATTGACGTCAATGGGTGGAGTATTTACGGTAAACTGCCCA
CTTGGCAGTACATCAAGTGTATCATATGCCAAGTACGCCCCCTATTGACGTCAATGACGGTAAATGGCCC
GCCTGGCATTATGCCCAGTACATGACCTTATGGGACTTTCCTACTTGGCAGTACATCTACGTATTAGTCA
TCGCTATTACCATGGTGATGCGGTTTTGGCAGTACATCAATGGGCGTGGATAGCGGTTTGACTCACGGGG
ATTTCCAAGTCTCCACCCCATTGACGTCAATGGGAGTTTGTTTTGGCACCAAAATCAACGGGACTTTCCA
AAATGTCGTAACAACTCCGCCCCATTGACGCAAATGGGCGGTAGGCGTGTACGGTGGGAGGTCTATATAA
GCAGAGCTGGTTTAGTGAACCGTCAGATCCGCTAGCGCTACCGGTCGCCACCATGGTGAGCAAGGGCGAG
GAGCTGATCAAGGAGAACATGAGAAGCAAGCTGTACCTGGAAGGCAGCGTGAACGGCCACCAGTTCAAGT
GCACCCACGAAGGGGAGGGCAAGCCCTACGAGGGCAAGCAGACCGCCAGGATCAAGGTGGTGGAGGGAGG
CCCCCTGCCGTTCGCATTCGACATCCTGGCCACCATGTTTATGTACGGGAGCAAGGTGTTCATCAAGTAC
CCCGCCGACCTCCCCGATTATTTTAAGCAGTCCTTCCCTGAGGGCTTCACATGGGAGAGAGTCATGGTGT
TCGAAGACGGGGGCGTGCTGACCGCCACCCAGGACACCAGCCTCCAGGACGGCGAGCTCATCTACAACGT
CAAGCTCAGAGGGGTGAACTTCCCAGCCAACGGCCCCGTGATGCAGAAGAAAACACTGGGCTGGGAGCCC
AGCACCGAGACCATGTACCCCGCTGACGGCGGCCTGGAAGGCAGATGCGACAAGAAGCTGAAGCTCGTGG
GCGGGGGCCACCTGCACGTCAACTTCAAGACCACATACAAGTCCAAGAAACCCGTGAAGATGCCCGGCGT
CCACTACGTGGACCGCAGACTGGAAAGAATCAAGGAGGCCGACAACGAGACCTACGTCGAGCAGTACGAG
CACGCTGTGGCCAGATACTCCAACCTGGGCGGAGGCATGGACGAGCTGTACAAGTCCGGACTCAGATCTC
GAGCTATGGTGAGCAAGGGCGAGGAGCTGATCAAGGAGAACATGCACACCAAGCTGTACCTGACAGGCAC
CGTGAACAACCACTACTTCGAATGCACCGCCGAAGGGGAGGGCAAGCCCTACGAGGGCACCCAGACCAAC
AGGATCAAGGTGGTGCGCGGAGGCCCCCTGCCGTTCGCATTCGACATCCTGGCCCCCTGCTTTATGTACG
GGAGCAAGACCTTCATTAACCATCCACCTGACATTCCCGATTATTTTAAGCAGTCCTTCCCTGAGGGCTT
CACATGGGAGAGAACCACCGTTTACGAAGACGGGGGCACACTCACTGCTACACAGGACACCAGCCTCCAG
GACGGCTGCCTGATCTACAACGTCCAAGTCAGAGGGGAGAACTTCCCATCCAACGGCCCTGTGATGCAGA
AGAAAACACTCGGCTGGGAGGCCAGTACCGAGACCCTGTACCCCGCTGACGGCAGCCTGGAAGGCAGACT
GGACTGGGCCCTGAAGCTCGTGGGCGGGGGCCACCTGCACTGCAGACTGGAAACCACATACAGATCCAAG
AAACCCGCAAAGAACCTCAAGATGCCCGGCGTCTATTTTATTGACAGGAGACTGGAAAGAATCAAGGAGG
CCGACAATGAGACCTACGTCGAGCAGCACGAGGTGGCTGTGGCCAGATACTGCGACCTCCCTAGCAAACT
GGGGCACAAACTTAATGGCATGGACGAGCTGTACAAGTGACAAGCTTCGAATTCTGCAGTCGACGGTACC
GCGGGCCCGGGATCCACCGGATCTAGATAACTGATCATAATCAGCCATACCACATTTGTAGAGGTTTTAC
TTGCTTTAAAAAACCTCCCACACCTCCCCCTGAACCTGAAACATAAAATGAATGCAATTGTTGTTGTTAA
CTTGTTTATTGCAGCTTATAATGGTTACAAATAAAGCAATAGCATCACAAATTTCACAAATAAAGCATTT
TTTTCACTGCATTCTAGTTGTGGTTTGTCCAAACTCATCAATGTATCTTAACGCGTAAATTGTAAGCGTT
AATATTTTGTTAAAATTCGCGTTAAATTTTTGTTAAATCAGCTCATTTTTTAACCAATAGGCCGAAATCG
GCAAAATCCCTTATAAATCAAAAGAATAGACCGAGATAGGGT
[37 nt withheld, positions 2493-2529]
AAAGAACGTGGACTCCAACGTCAAAGG
[49 nt withheld, positions 2557-2605]
T
[91 nt withheld, positions 2607-2697]
G
[124 nt withheld, positions 2699-2822]
CAGGTGGCACTTTTCGGGGAAATGTGCGCGGAACCCCTATTTGTTTATTTTTCTAAATACATTCAAATAT
GTATCCGCTCATGAGACAATAACCCTGATAAATGCTTCAATAATATTGAAAAAGGAAGAGTCCTGAGGCG
GAAAGAACCAGCTGTGGAATGTGTGTCAGTTAGGGTGTGGAAAGTCCCCAGGCTCCCCAGCAGGCAGAAG
TATGCAAAGCATGCATCTCAATTAGTCAGCAACCAGGTGTGGAAAGTCCCCAGGCTCCCCAGCAGGCAGA
AGTATGCAAAGCATGCATCTCAATTAGTCAGCAACCATAGTCCCGCCCCTAACTCCGCCCATCCCGCCCC
TAACTCCGCCCAGTTCCGCCCATTCTCCGCCCCATGGCTGACTAATTTTTTTTATTTATGCAGAGGCCGA
GGCCGCCTCGGCCTCTGAGCTATTCCAGAAGTAGTGAGGAGGCTTTTTTGGAGGCCTAGGCTTTTGCAAA
GATCGATCAAGAGACAGGATGAGGATCGTTTCGCATGATTGAACAAGATGGATTGCACGCAGGTTCTCCG
GCCGCTTGGGTGGAGAGGCTATTCGGCTATGACTGGGCACAACAGACAATCGGCTGCTCTGATGCCGCCG
TGTTCCGGCTGTCAGCGCAGGGGCGCCCGGTTCTTTTTGTCAAGACCGACCTGTCCGGTGCCCTGAATGA
ACTGCAAGACGAGGCAGCGCGGCTATCGTGGCTGGCCACGACGGGCGTTCCTTGCGCAGCTGTGCTCGAC
GTTGTCACTGAAGCGGGAAGGGACTGGCTGCTATTGGGCGAAGTGCCGGGGCAGGATCTCCTGTCATCTC
ACCTTGCTCCTGCCGAGAAAGTATCCATCATGGCTGATGCAATGCGGCGGCTGCATACGCTTGATCCGGC
TACCTGCCCATTCGACCACCAAGCGAAACATCGCATCGAGCGAGCACGTACTCGGATGGAAGCCGGTCTT
GTCGATCAGGATGATCTGGACGAAGAGCATCAGGGGCTCGCGCCAGCCGAACTGTTCGCCAGGCTCAAGG
CGAGCATGCCCGACGGCGAGGATCTCGTCGTGACCCATGGCGATGCCTGCTTGCCGAATATCATGGTGGA
AAATGGCCGCTTTTCTGGATTCATCGACTGTGGCCGGCTGGGTGTGGCGGACCGCTATCAGGACATAGCG
TTGGCTACCCGTGATATTGCTGAAGAGCTTGGCGGCGAATGGGCTGACCGCTTCCTCGTGCTTTACGGTA
TCGCCGCTCCCGATTCGCAGCGCATCGCCTTCTATCGCCTTCTTGACGAGTTCTTCTGAGCGGGACTCTG
GGGTTCGAAATGACCGACCAAGCGACGCCCAACCTGCCATCACGAGATTTCGATTCCACCGCCGCCTTCT
ATGAAAGGTTGGGCTTCGGAATCGTTTTCCGGGACGCCGGCTGGATGATCCTCCAGCGCGGGGATCTCAT
GCTGGAGTTCTTCGCCCACCCTAGGGGGAGGCTAACTGAAACACGGAAGGAGACAATACCGGAAGGAACC
CGCGCTATGACGGCAATAAAAAGACAGAATAAAACGCACGGTGTTGGGTCGTTTGTTCATAAACGCGGGG
TTCGGTCCCAGGGCTGGCACTCTGTCGATACCCCACCGAGACCCCATTGGGGCCAATACGCCCGCGTTTC
TTCCTTTTCCCCACCCCACCCCCCAAGTTCGGGTGAAGGCCCAGGGCTCGCAGCCAACGTCGGGGCGGCA
GGCCCTGCCATAGCCTCAGGTTACTCATATATACTTTAGATTGATTTAAAACTTCATTTTTAATTTAAAA
GGATCTAGGTGAAGATCCTTTTTGATAATCTCATGACCAAAATCCCTTAACGTGAGTTTTCGTTCCACTG
AGCGTCAGACCCCGTAGAAAAGATCAAAGGATCTTCTTGAGATCCTTTTTTTCTGCGCGTAATCTGCTGC
TTGCAAACAAAAAAACCACCGCTACCAGCGGTGGTTTGTTTGCCGGATCAAGAGCTACCAACTCTTTTTC
CGAAGGTAACTGGCTTCAGCAGAGCGCAGATACCAAATACTGTCCTTCTAGTGTAGCCGTAGTTAGGCCA
CCACTTCAAGAACTCTGTAGCACCGCCTACATACCTCGCTCTGCTAATCCTGTTACCAGTGGCTGCTGCC
AGTGGCGATAAGTCGTGTCTTACCGGGTTGGACTCAAGACGATAGTTACCGGATAAGGCGCAGCGGTCGG
GCTGAACGGGGGGTTCGTGCACACAGCCCAGCTTGGAGCGAACGACCTACACCGAACTGAGATACCTACA
GCGTGAGCTATGAGAAAGCGCCACGCTTCCCGAAGGGAGAAAGGCGGACAGGTATCCGGTAAGCGGCAGG
GTCGGAACAGGAGAGCGCACGAGGGAGCTTCCAGGGGGAAACGCCTGGTATCTTTATAGTCCTGTCGGGT
TTCGCCACCTCTGACTTGAGCGTCGATTTTTGTGATGCTCGTCAGGGGGGCGGAGCCTATGGAAAAACGC
CAGCAACGCGGCCTTTTTACGGTTCCTGGCCTTTTGCTGGCCTTTTGCTCACATGTTCTTTCCTGCGTTA
TCCCCTGATTCTGTGGATAACCGTATTACCGCCATGCAT
