LOCUS       Exported 835 bp ds-DNA linear SYN 23-MAY-2021
DEFINITION  Direct FRET pair Fusion mCyRFP1-mMaroon.
ACCESSION   .
VERSION     .
KEYWORDS    mCyRFP1-mMaroon
SOURCE      synthetic DNA construct
  ORGANISM  synthetic DNA construct
REFERENCE   1 (bases 1 to 835)
  AUTHORS   Laviv T, Kim BB, Chu J, Lam AJ, Lin MZ, Yasuda R
  TITLE     Simultaneous dual-color fluorescence lifetime imaging with novel
            red-shifted fluorescent proteins.
  JOURNAL   Nat Methods. 2016 Oct 31. doi: 10.1038/nmeth.4046.
  PUBMED    27798609
REFERENCE   2 (bases 1 to 835)
  AUTHORS   .
  TITLE     Direct Submission
  JOURNAL   Exported May 23, 2021 from SnapGene Server 1.1.58
            http://www.snapgene.com
FEATURES             Location/Qualifiers
     source          1..835
                     /organism="synthetic DNA construct"
                     /mol_type="other DNA"
ORIGIN
        1 ctgcataaca agttaacaac aacaattgca ttcattttat gtttcaggtt cagggggagg
       61 tgtgggaggt tttttaaagc aagtaaaacc tctacaaatg tggtatggct gattatgatc
      121 agttatctag atccggtgga tcccgggccc gcggtaccgt cgactgcaga attcgaagct
      181 tgtcacttgt acagctcgtc catgccatta agtttgtgcc ccagtttgct agggaggtcg
      241 cagtatctgg ccacagccac ctcgtgctgc tcgacgtagg tctcattgtc ggcctccttg
      301 attctttcca gtctcctgtc aataaaatag acgccgggca tcttgaggtt ctttgcgggt
      361 ttcttggatc tgtatgtggt ttccagtctg cagtgcaggt ggcccccgcc cacgagcttc
      421 agggcccagt ccagtctgcc ttccaggctg ccgtcagcgg ggtacagggt ctcggtactg
      481 gcctcccagc cgagtgtttt cttctgcatc acagggccgt tggatgggaa gttctcccct
      541 ctgacttgga cgttgtagat caggcagccg tcctggaggc tggtgtcctg tgtagcagtg
      601 agtgtgcccc cgtcttcgta aacggtggtt ctctcccatg tgaagccctc agggaaggac
      661 tgcttaaaat aatcgggaat gtcaggtgga tggttaatga aggtcttgct cccgtacata
      721 aagcaggggg ccaggatgtc gaatgcgaac ggcagggggc ctccgcgcac caccttgatc
      781 ctgttggtct gggtgccctc gtagggcttg ccctcccctt cggcggtgca ttcga
//
