>Addgene plasmid #84486 | mCyRFP1-mMaroon | addgene partial sequence | sequence record 165628 | CMV-F 5'-CGCAAATGGGCGGTAGGCGTG-3'
GCTGGTTTAGTGAACCGTCAGATCCGCTAGCGCTACCGGTCGCCACCATGGTGAGCAAGGGCGAGGAGCT
GATCAAGGAGAACATGAGAAGCAAGCTGTACCTGGAAGGCAGCGTGAACGGCCACCAGTTCAAGTGCACC
CACGAAGGGGAGGGCAAGCCCTACGAGGGCAAGCAGACCGCCAGGATCAAGGTGGTGGAGGGAGGCCCCC
TGCCGTTCGCATTCGACATCCTGGCCACCATGTTTATGTACGGGAGCAAGGTGTTCATCAAGTACCCCGC
CGACCTCCCCGATTATTTTAAGCAGTCCTTCCCTGAGGGCTTCACATGGGAGAGAGTCATGGTGTTCGAA
GACGGGGGCGTGCTGACCGCCACCCAGGACACCAGCCTCCAGGACGGCGAGCTCATCTACAACGTCAAGC
TCAGAGGGGTGAACTTCCCAGCCAACGGCCCCGTGATGCAGAAGAAAACACTGGGCTGGGAGCCCAGCAC
CGAGACCATGTACCCCGCTGACGGCGGCCTGGAAGGCAGATGCGACAAGAAGCTGAAGCTCGTGGGCGGG
GGCCACCTGCACGTCAACTTCAAGACCACATACAAGTCCAAGAAACCCGTGAAGATGCCCGGCGTCCACT
ACGTGGACCGCAGACTGGAAAGAATCAAGGAGGCCGACAACGAGACCTACGTCGAGCAGTACGAGCACGC
TGTGGCCAGATACTCCAACCTGGGCGGAGGCATGGACGAGCTGTACAAGTCCGGACTCAGATCTCGAGCT
ATGGTGAGCAAGGGCGAGGAGCTGATCAAGGAGAACATGCACAC
